Addgene plasmid #212061: 5'-3xFLAG Med24+exon minimal CMV pCDNA5
Purpose: LR vector for integration of Med24+exon(57nt) into N2a FRT rtTA3 expression cells
Depositing lab: Benjamin Blencowe. Depositing organization: University of Toronto. Publication: Systematic analysis of alternative exon-dependent interactome remodeling reveals multitasking functions of gene regulatory factors. Roth JF, Braunschweig U, Wu M, Li JD, Lin ZY, Larsen B, Weatheritt RJ, Gingras AC, Blencowe BJ. Mol Cell. 2023 Dec 7;83(23):4222-4238.e10. doi: 10.1016/j.molcel.2023.10.034. PubMed 38065061.
Backbone
  Vector backbone: 5'-3xFLAG minimal CMV pCDNA5
  Vector type: Mammalian Expression
Growth in bacteria
  Bacterial resistance: Ampicillin, 100 μg/mL
  Growth temperature: 37°C
  Growth strain: DH5alpha
  Copy number: High Copy
Gene/Insert
  Gene/Insert name: Med24+exon(57nt) (alt name: NP_001348922.1)
  Species: M. musculus (mouse)
  Entrez Gene: Med24 (a.k.a. Gse2, 911GSE, Pparb2, R75526, Thrap4, DRIP100, Pparbp2, Trap100, AU040102, AW547152, KIAA0130, D11Ertd307e)
  Cloning method: Gateway Cloning
Terms and licenses: Academic/Nonprofit Terms; Industry Terms: Not Available to Industry
How to cite: 5'-3xFLAG Med24+exon minimal CMV pCDNA5 was a gift from Benjamin Blencowe (Addgene plasmid # 212061 ; http://n2t.net/addgene:212061 ; RRID:Addgene_212061)
