[The description below was written by a language model from this plasmid's Addgene catalogue record and pLannotate feature annotations shown in this document.]
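Description:
5'-3xFLAG Med24+exon minimal CMV pCDNA5 is a mammalian expression plasmid built on a pcDNA5-type Flp-recombination backbone. It was made by Gateway cloning, and it is designed for site-specific genomic integration and doxycycline-inducible expression of a mouse Med24 splice isoform. In bacteria it is maintained as a high-copy plasmid through a ColE1/pUC-type origin and selected with ampicillin via the β-lactamase gene. A fragment of an f1 origin and remnants of lac regulatory sequences are also annotated in the backbone.

The payload is the Med24 coding sequence, which encodes a subunit of the Mediator transcriptional coactivator complex. The record specifies the isoform that includes a 57-nucleotide alternative exon. The coding sequence is flanked by attB1 and attB2 sites left by the Gateway reaction. It is fused at its N-terminus to a FLAG epitope; the construct name indicates 3xFLAG, although the annotation calls out only a single FLAG unit. Expression is driven by a Tet-responsive promoter, annotated as repeated tet operator fragments upstream of a minimal CMV element, and transcripts are terminated by the bGH polyadenylation signal. A separate cassette places an FRT site directly upstream of a hygromycin resistance gene followed by an SV40 poly(A) signal. No complete promoter is annotated in front of this gene. In Flp-In-style systems, hygromycin resistance is normally gained only after FLP-mediated insertion into a genomic FRT landing site that supplies the promoter.

According to the record, the plasmid is used to integrate this Med24 isoform into N2a cells carrying an FRT site and expressing rtTA3. This yields isogenic lines with inducible, epitope-tagged protein, suited to comparing exon-included and exon-skipped isoforms in interaction studies.
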