Features (pLannotate 1.2.2; 24 found; start..end, strand, type, name):
    164..185     -  promoter       SV40 promoter (fragment): SV40 enhancer and early promoter
    189..413     -  polyA_signal   bGH poly(A) signal: bovine growth hormone polyadenylation signal
    461..485     +  protein_bind   attB2: mutant version of attB; recombination site for the Gateway® BP reaction BP Clonase™
    490..3504    -  CDS            Med24: MED24_MOUSE - Also known as D11Ertd307e, Thrap4, Trap100. Experimental evidence at protein level: Swiss-Prot protein existence level 1. Component of the Mediator complex, a coactivator involved in the regulated transcription of nearly all RNA polymerase II-dependent genes. Mediator functions as a bridge to convey information from gene- specific regulatory proteins to the basal RNA polymerase II transcription machinery. Mediator is recruited to promoters by direct interactions with regulatory proteins and serves as a scaffold for the assembly of a functional preinitiation complex with RNA polym
   3513..3530    -  protein_bind   attB1 (fragment): mutant version of attB; core recombination site for the Gateway® BP reaction BP Clonase™
   3532..3555    -  CDS            FLAG: FLAG® epitope tag, followed by an enterokinase cleavage site
   3699..3744    -  promoter       TRE3GV promoter (fragment): 3rd-generation Tet-responsive promoter that can be activated by binding of Tet-On® 3G, optimized for retroviral and lentiviral vectors
   3752..3772    -  promoter       tight TRE promoter (fragment): Tet-responsive promoter PTight, consisting of seven tet operator sequences followed by the minimal CMV promoter
   3789..3809    -  promoter       tight TRE promoter (fragment): Tet-responsive promoter PTight, consisting of seven tet operator sequences followed by the minimal CMV promoter
   3826..3846    -  promoter       tight TRE promoter (fragment): Tet-responsive promoter PTight, consisting of seven tet operator sequences followed by the minimal CMV promoter
   3863..3883    -  promoter       tight TRE promoter (fragment): Tet-responsive promoter PTight, consisting of seven tet operator sequences followed by the minimal CMV promoter
   4064..4116    +  misc_feature   bom (fragment): basis of mobility region from pBR322
   4175..4279    +  promoter       AmpR promoter: bla
   4280..5140    +  CDS            AmpR: β-lactamase; bla; confers resistance to ampicillin, carbenicillin, and related antibiotics
   5311..5899    +  rep_origin     ori: high-copy-number ColE1/pMB1/pBR322/pUC origin of replication
   6082..6174    +  CDS            lacI (fragment): lac repressor; lacI; The lac repressor binds to the lac operator to inhibit transcription in E. coli. This inhibition can be relieved by adding lactose or isopropyl-β-D-thiogalactopyranoside (IPTG).
   6187..6208    +  protein_bind   CAP binding site: CAP binding activates transcription in the presence of cAMP. E. coli catabolite activator protein
   6223..6253    +  promoter       lac promoter: promoter for the E. coli lac operon
   6261..6277    +  protein_bind   lac operator: The lac repressor binds to the lac operator to inhibit transcription in E. coli. This inhibition can be relieved by adding lactose or isopropyl-β-D-thiogalactopyranoside (IPTG). lac repressor encoded by lacI
   6350..6471    -  polyA_signal   SV40 poly(A) signal: SV40 polyadenylation signal
   6466..6591    -  CDS            ble (fragment): BLE_KLEPN - Experimental evidence at protein level: Swiss-Prot protein existence level 1. Binding protein with a strong affinity to the bleomycin family of antibiotics. Binds to CL990; an antimitotic-antibiotic compound. From Klebsiella pneumoniae.
   6601..7623    -  CDS            HygR: hygromycin B phosphotransferase confers resistance to hygromycin
   7631..7678    -  protein_bind   FRT: FLP-mediated recombination occurs in the 8-bp core sequence TCTAGAAA (Turan and Bode, 2011). FLP recombinase from the Saccharomyces cerevisiae 2μ plasmid
   7683..143     -  rep_origin     f1 ori (fragment) (across the origin) (sequence partly withheld): f1 bacteriophage origin of replication; arrow indicates direction of (+) strand synthesis
>Addgene plasmid #212061 | 5'-3xFLAG Med24+exon minimal CMV pCDNA5 | addgene full sequence | sequence record 421012 | Addgene NGS Result
TTGACGGGGAAAGCCGGCG
[124 nt withheld, positions 20-143]
GGGGATACCCCCTAGAGCCCCAGCTGGTTCTTTCCGCCTCAGAAGCCATAGAGCCCACCGCATCCCCAGC
ATGCCTGCTATTGTCTTCCCAATCCTCCCCCTTGCTGTCCTGCCCCACCCCACCCCCCAGAATAGAATGA
CACCTACTCAGACAATGCGATGCAATTTCCTCATTTTATTAGGAAAGGACAGTGGGAGTGGCACCTTCCA
GGGTCAAGGAAGGCACGGGGGAGGGGCAAACAACAGATGGCTGGCAACTAGAAGGCACAGTCGAGGCTGA
TCAGCGGGTTTAAACGGGCCCTCTAGACTCGAGTCAGACCACTTTGTACAAGAAAGTTGGGTATCAGAGT
GCAGCAATGGCTTTGGCGGCCACCTGCCGGCCCAGGGGCAGGCTGAGGTCTGTGATGGCCAGAACAACCT
TGGGACTGGACATAGCAGACACTTTCACCAGTTCTGATACGGTAGTGAAGGGCATGAACTGCAGAATGCT
GCCCCTGCTGTCCTGCTCCAGGCAGCCCACACACTCCTCCATGAACCACTGCACAAACTGGGTGTGGGGG
CCAGCGGTGCGTGAACCCAAGATGGAGGAAATGAGCAGGAACAGGTTGGCCAGGACTCGGTTCAGAGGGT
CCCTCATGTTGACTGTGTGGAGCTGGGAGGCTGAGAGGGAGCTGTTCATGGAGCGGTCAGTGGGACTTGA
CAGGATGTTGGCATCATCGTCACTGGAGCTCAGGAGTCGCATCAGCTTCGAGGGCTGCATGTCCTCCACG
GGGAAGAGGCTGACATAGTCCTCAATGTCCTCTCTGTGTCTCTTCTTCTGGCGGGAGGACGCCTGTCCCT
TGTGGGAAGAGTAAGAGCTCAGGGCACACCACACAGCCAGTTTGGCCAGCGCAGTGCCAGGAGGGTCCAT
AAGGCTGTGCCACTTGGAAGAGTCAGTAAGCAGCCCGGGCAGGATGTGACCCAGCAGGACCAGGGTCACT
TGCTGCATGTCCAGACAGAAGATGGAGTAGAGAAGCTGGACCGCCCTTAACGTGTGCTCCTTGCGAGTCT
CCTTCAGCAGCTCCTTAATCAGGTTGTTGCAGAACCAGTAGACGCCGCCCATATGCAGCAGGGTGTCAAG
GATGTGGATGGAGCGGCTGTCCACCCAGCCCTTCTCCAGTACCTTGGCAAAGATGTCTGTCAGGACCTCC
TTGATGGGGCGCTTGGGAGGAAGCAGGTTCCAGTAGGGCATCGTGTCCACGCCTGTGGATGGAAACTTGA
TCTGCGTGGCTGTCTGCTGGAGCACGTCCGCACACATGTGTTCCAAGATTGAGTTCATAATCACCACCCT
CTCATTGTAGAACTGCAGGGTGTTCTCGCTGTACAGTGGCCCTGCCAACTGGCGGATCATCTGCAGTGAC
TTCTCACGCTCATCCAGCCCCAGCATCCGGACGTGGGCCACGAGCCAAGCCACAGCACACACCGCCAGAC
TGCATACCTTTCCCTTGATATTATCGGTGATTTTCTGGATGGACTCAAATGCCAGAACCCCATTCTCCCA
AGCGTTGAGGATTTCCAAAATGGCTGCTGAAATGCTGAGGCAGGCCTCGTGCCACTTCATCTGTACTAGC
TTCATCTCTGAAGAGTTGTTGAGCAGGGCCACCAAGGACTCGACTTTGGTGGAGTCAGGGCGGAAGCAGG
GATGGTCAGGGTTCAAAATCTTGCCCTCCTCGGGCATGCAGGTCTGCATCCAAGTCTCAAAGAAGGGGAC
TTCTTCTCCTGAGCTCGACTCCGAGAGGATCACCTCTGAGCCATAGGTCTGGGCCACATGGCATAGCATG
AGGAAGGAAATGTCAAAGAGCAAGGCTCGGACCGAGGCTGTTTTCGTGCTCTCTCCACTGCCGTGGGTCG
TGAACTCATTCAGATTGATGAATTTCCGGGCGAAGGATTTAAGCTTCCCAGTGGCGGCGGCAGCAGCCAG
CAGCAAATCCAGGCTCTTCCCAGACAGCATATGTCCCAGGACCCCTAGCAGTCCCTCCGGGGACTTGGAG
TGATCTGCATCCATTGTCTTGAGAATGTTTGTGACCGTGGGCTCTGCCCGCAGGATCAGGCCAGGATTCG
GCTGGATGTTAGCATTTTCTGATGATTTTAGCTGCGGGTCCCGATCTGCCGTGCGTTTGCCCACAAGGCT
GGCAAAGTTGACCTCAGACAGAAGCCCCTGCTTGTTGCACTCCTGGAGGAGGAAGTTCGTGCAGTCGCAA
TTGCAGCGCTGGTCAGCTTTGTCCAACAAGGGGGTGAGCTTCAGCAGGAACTCAAAAGCACAGTTGACAT
CCTCCGTGAAATCCTTCTCTCCATGAAAGTACTTCTTCAACTTCACCAAGACCTGTGGAATCTTGAGGTA
GGTGAAAGCTGTCCACTTCAGCTCCTGCGTGCCCTCGGGGGACTCAATGAGTCCCACAAAGCAAGCTTTC
CAGATTTCCAGGACAAAGAGAGGTGTGGGGATATGCTGCATGCGCTTCACCATCATCAGCTGCTCCACCA
GGGGCTGCATCTCCCCGGTCAGGTTCATGGTGCCCTCAAGCAAGATGAGTGCGTGGATGGTGGGGAAGCC
GGTCTTGTGCAGTTGCTCGGAGTGCACGGACAGCATGCTGGGGATGCTCCTGATGAGTGTGCCGCAACGC
TCAGCTTGGCTCCGGAGCTGGGGGTTGCTGAGATTGGCCAGGATCTCCCCAAGTTTTAGAAGAGAATGCT
CTATGGCAGTCCAGGAGGCTGTTGGTTGATTGGCTCGGGTGCCACCCTGCCCAAGTCCCTGGGATGTATG
CAATGAGGCCTCCTCTAGTTTGGCGATGTGTAGCAGGGCTCGGTTCTTGGTGCTGCTGAGGGTCTTCTCC
AGGCACTGCAAGCACAAGGCAAGCTGCTTCTCCCCGGGGGCCGGAGTGCCAGCCTCCAGCCCTTCCTGGA
GTCGCTCCGCAGAAGCTGCTGTACATCGAAGCAGCCAGTGGAGGGCGCTAAGGAGCGCTCGGCACAACCC
GATGCATTCCTCTGCTTTGCCGTGGCAACTGAGTCGGTCACAGAACATGTCCATGATATCCAGCAGAGCC
TGGACACACAGGTCCCGGGAAAAGTCATCAAACTTACTGATGGCGGTGAGCACAGAGGAGCAGGACACCA
TCTGGGAACTAATGGCGTACTTCAGGTACGACAGGATCAGAGGATTGGGGGAAGGCCCAATCATAGCCTG
CTCCAGGAGCGCTTCTGCTAGGTTGAGAATGTCCCAGGTGGCTCCTTTGGGGAAGAATTTTTTCATGTTG
ATTGCCCATTGGTAGTCACTCCATCGCTCTTTCCAGGCTTGCAAAATGGCCTGCTTCAGGTTCACCACCT
TGGTGCCAACTTTTTTGTACAAACTTGTCTTGTCATCGTCATCCTTGTAATCGATGTCATGATCATATGT
ATCACCGTCATGGTCTTTGTAGTCCATGGTGGAAGCTTAAGTTTAAACGCTAGAGGATCCAGCCTCCGCG
GAGGCTGGATCGGTCCCGGTGTCTTCTATGGAGGTCAAAACAGCGTGGATGGCGTCTCCAGGCGATCTGA
CGGTTCACTAAACGAGCTCTGCTTATATAGGGGGTACCTTCTCTATCACTGATAGGGAGCTCGAGACGTG
TCGACTTCTCTATCACTGATAGGGAGACGTTCTAGACGTACCTTCTCTATCACTGATAGGGAGCTCGAGA
CGTGTCGACTTCTCTATCACTGATAGGGAGACGTGCGGCCAGCTTGGATCCCTCGAGACGCGTATATCTG
GCCCGTACATCGCGAAGCAGCGCAAAACGCCTAACCCTAAGCAGATTCTTCATGCAATTGTCGGTCAAGC
CTTGCCTTGTTGTAGCTTAAATTTTGCTCGCGCACTACTCAGCGACCTCCAACACACAAGCAGGGAGCAG
ATACTGGCTTAACTATGCGGCATCAGAGCAGATTGTACTGAGAGTGCACCATAGGGGATCGGGAGATCTC
CCGATCCGTCGACGTCAGGTGGCACTTTTCGGGGAAATGTGCGCGGAACCCCTATTTGTTTATTTTTCTA
AATACATTCAAATATGTATCCGCTCATGAGACAATAACCCTGATAAATGCTTCAATAATATTGAAAAAGG
AAGAGTATGAGTATTCAACATTTCCGTGTCGCCCTTATTCCCTTTTTTGCGGCATTTTGCCTTCCTGTTT
TTGCTCACCCAGAAACGCTGGTGAAAGTAAAAGATGCTGAAGATCAGTTGGGTGCACGAGTGGGTTACAT
CGAACTGGATCTCAACAGCGGTAAGATCCTTGAGAGTTTTCGCCCCGAAGAACGTTTTCCAATGATGAGC
ACTTTTAAAGTTCTGCTATGTGGCGCGGTATTATCCCGTATTGACGCCGGGCAAGAGCAACTCGGTCGCC
GCATACACTATTCTCAGAATGACTTGGTTGAGTACTCACCAGTCACAGAAAAGCATCTTACGGATGGCAT
GACAGTAAGAGAATTATGCAGTGCTGCCATAACCATGAGTGATAACACTGCGGCCAACTTACTTCTGACA
ACGATCGGAGGACCGAAGGAGCTAACCGCTTTTTTGCACAACATGGGGGATCATGTAACTCGCCTTGATC
GTTGGGAACCGGAGCTGAATGAAGCCATACCAAACGACGAGCGTGACACCACGATGCCTGTAGCAATGGC
AACAACGTTGCGCAAACTATTAACTGGCGAACTACTTACTCTAGCTTCCCGGCAACAATTAATAGACTGG
ATGGAGGCGGATAAAGTTGCAGGACCACTTCTGCGCTCGGCCCTTCCGGCTGGCTGGTTTATTGCTGATA
AATCTGGAGCCGGTGAGCGTGGGTCTCGCGGTATCATTGCAGCACTGGGGCCAGATGGTAAGCCCTCCCG
TATCGTAGTTATCTACACGACGGGGAGTCAGGCAACTATGGATGAACGAAATAGACAGATCGCTGAGATA
GGTGCCTCACTGATTAAGCATTGGTAACTGTCAGACCAAGTTTACTCATATATACTTTAGATTGATTTAA
AACTTCATTTTTAATTTAAAAGGATCTAGGTGAAGATCCTTTTTGATAATCTCATGACCAAAATCCCTTA
ACGTGAGTTTTCGTTCCACTGAGCGTCAGACCCCGTAGAAAAGATCAAAGGATCTTCTTGAGATCCTTTT
TTTCTGCGCGTAATCTGCTGCTTGCAAACAAAAAAACCACCGCTACCAGCGGTGGTTTGTTTGCCGGATC
AAGAGCTACCAACTCTTTTTCCGAAGGTAACTGGCTTCAGCAGAGCGCAGATACCAAATACTGTTCTTCT
AGTGTAGCCGTAGTTAGGCCACCACTTCAAGAACTCTGTAGCACCGCCTACATACCTCGCTCTGCTAATC
CTGTTACCAGTGGCTGCTGCCAGTGGCGATAAGTCGTGTCTTACCGGGTTGGACTCAAGACGATAGTTAC
CGGATAAGGCGCAGCGGTCGGGCTGAACGGGGGGTTCGTGCACACAGCCCAGCTTGGAGCGAACGACCTA
CACCGAACTGAGATACCTACAGCGTGAGCTATGAGAAAGCGCCACGCTTCCCGAAGGGAGAAAGGCGGAC
AGGTATCCGGTAAGCGGCAGGGTCGGAACAGGAGAGCGCACGAGGGAGCTTCCAGGGGGAAACGCCTGGT
ATCTTTATAGTCCTGTCGGGTTTCGCCACCTCTGACTTGAGCGTCGATTTTTGTGATGCTCGTCAGGGGG
GCGGAGCCTATGGAAAAACGCCAGCAACGCGGCCTTTTTACGGTTCCTGGCCTTTTGCTGGCCTTTTGCT
CACATGTTCTTTCCTGCGTTATCCCCTGATTCTGTGGATAACCGTATTACCGCCTTTGAGTGAGCTGATA
CCGCTCGCCGCAGCCGAACGACCGAGCGCAGCGAGTCAGTGAGCGAGGAAGCGGAAGAGCGCCCAATACG
CAAACCGCCTCTCCCCGCGCGTTGGCCGATTCATTAATGCAGCTGGCACGACAGGTTTCCCGACTGGAAA
GCGGGCAGTGAGCGCAACGCAATTAATGTGAGTTAGCTCACTCATTAGGCACCCCAGGCTTTACACTTTA
TGCTTCCGGCTCGTATGTTGTGTGGAATTGTGAGCGGATAACAATTTCACACAGGAAACAGCTATGACCA
TGATTACGCCAAGCTCTAGCTAGAGGTCGACGGTATACAGACATGATAAGATACATTGATGAGTTTGGAC
AAACCACAACTAGAATGCAGTGAAAAAAATGCTTTATTTGTGAAATTTGTGATGCTATTGCTTTATTTGT
AACCATTATAAGCTGCAATAAACAAGTTGGGGTGGGCGAAGAACTCCAGCATGAGATCCCCGCGCTGGAG
GATCATCCAGCCGGCGTCCCGGAAAACGATTCCGAAGCCCAACCTTTCATAGAAGGCGGCGGTGGAATCG
AAATCTCGTAGTACGTGCTATTCCTTTGCCCTCGGACGAGTGCTGGGGCGTCGGTTTCCACTATCGGCGA
GTACTTCTACACAGCCATCGGTCCAGACGGCCGCGCTTCTGCGGGCGATTTGTGTACGCCCGACAGTCCC
GGCTCCGGATCGGACGATTGCGTCGCATCGACCCTGCGCCCAAGCTGCATCATCGAAATTGCCGTCAACC
AAGCTCTGATAGAGTTGGTCAAGACCAATGCGGAGCATATACGCCCGGAGCCGCGGCGATCCTGCAAGCT
CCGGATGCCTCCGCTCGAAGTAGCGCGTCTGCTGCTCCATACAAGCCAACCACGGCCTCCAGAAGAAGAT
GTTGGCGACCTCGTATTGGGAATCCCCGAACATCGCCTCGCTCCAGTCAATGACCGCTGTTATGCGGCCA
TTGTCCGTCAGGACATTGTTGGAGCCGAAATCCGCGTGCACGAGGTGCCGGACTTCGGGGCAGTCCTCGG
CCCAAAGCATCAGCTCATCGAGAGCCTGCGCGACGGACGCACTGACGGTGTCGTCCATCACAGTTTGCCA
GTGATACACATGGGGATCAGCAATCGCGCATATGAAATCACGCCATGTAGTGTATTGACCGATTCCTTGC
GGTCCGAATGGGCCGAACCCGCTCGTCTGGCTAAGATCGGCCGCAGCGATCGCATCCATGGCCTCCGCGA
CCGGCTGCAGAACAGCGGGCAGTTCGGTTTCAGGCAGGTCTTGCAACGTGACACCCTGTGCACGGCGGGA
GATGCAATAGGTCAGGCTCTCGCTGAACTCCCCAATGTCAAGCACTTCCGGAATCGGGAGCGCGGCCGAT
GCAAAGTGCCGATAAACATAACGATCTTTGTAGAAACCATCGGCGCAGCTATTTACCCGCAGGACATATC
CACGCCCTCCTACATCGAAGCTGAAAGCACGAGATTCTTCGCCCTCCGAGAGCTGCATCAGGTCGGAGAC
GCTGTCGAACTTTTCGATCAGAAACTTCTCGACAGACGTCGCGGTGAGTTCAGGCTTTTTGGCCAAGGAA
GTTCCTATACTTTCTAGAGAATAGGAACTTCGGAATAGGAACTTCTAGGTACGTGAACCATCACCCT
[73 nt withheld, positions 7701-7773]
